Addgene plasmid #152142: pGBW-m4133273
Purpose: Mammalian expression plasmid for SARS-CoV-2 2'-O-ribose methyltransferase
Depositing lab: Ginkgo Bioworks & Benjie Chen. Depositing organization: Ginkgo Bioworks.
Backbone
  Vector backbone: pTwist_CMV_Hygro_6
  Backbone size w/o insert (bp): 6525
  Vector type: Mammalian Expression
  Selectable markers: Hygromycin
Growth in bacteria
  Bacterial resistance: Ampicillin, 100 μg/mL
  Growth temperature: 37°C
  Growth strain: DH5alpha
  Copy number: High Copy
Gene/Insert
  Gene/Insert name: SARS-CoV-2 2'-O-ribose methyltransferase
  Species: Severe acute respiratory syndrome coronavirus 2
  Insert size (bp): 887
  Mutation: wt
  Entrez Gene: ORF1ab (a.k.a. GU280_gp01)
  Promoter: CMV
  Tag / fusion protein: Cleavable TEV;CBP (C terminal on backbone)
  Cloning method: Unknown
Resource information
  A portion of this plasmid was derived from a plasmid made by: GinkgoBioworks
Depositor comments: NCBI reference sequence: YP_009725311.1
How to cite: pGBW-m4133273 was a gift from Ginkgo Bioworks & Benjie Chen (Addgene plasmid # 152142 ; http://n2t.net/addgene:152142 ; RRID:Addgene_152142)
