[The description below was written by a language model from this plasmid's Addgene catalogue record and pLannotate feature annotations shown in this document.]
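Description:
pGBW-m4133273 is a mammalian expression plasmid built on the pTwist_CMV_Hygro_6 backbone that carries the wild-type SARS-CoV-2 2'-O-ribose methyltransferase, one of the mature products of the ORF1ab replicase polyprotein (commonly known as nsp16). The full sequence is 7,523 nt, with a recorded insert of about 887 bp in a roughly 6.5 kb backbone. It is propagated in E. coli as a high-copy plasmid through a ColE1/pUC-type origin and selected with ampicillin via an intact AmpR (β-lactamase) gene. For selection in mammalian cells, a separate cassette places a hygromycin B phosphotransferase gene under the human ubiquitin C promoter, followed by a synthetic poly(A) signal.

The viral coding sequence spans the numbering origin of the circular record. The automated annotation labels it only as a "rep" fragment by homology to the avian infectious bronchitis virus replicase polyprotein; this reflects coronavirus sequence similarity rather than a different insert. Expression is driven by the CMV immediate-early enhancer and promoter elements just upstream, and transcripts are terminated by an SV40 polyadenylation signal. According to the catalogue entry, the backbone supplies a C-terminal tag consisting of a TEV protease cleavage site and a calmodulin-binding peptide. The feature table detects a CBP fragment immediately after the open reading frame, consistent with this. Such a tag allows calcium-dependent capture on calmodulin resin and later removal by TEV cleavage. The expression unit is flanked by β-globin insulator elements and by bacterial T7 and rrnG terminators, which help isolate it from neighbouring transcription. The record supports use for transient expression, or hygromycin-selected stable expression, of the tagged viral methyltransferase in mammalian cells.
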