Features (pLannotate 1.2.2; 20 found; start..end, strand, type, name):
    923..939     +  CDS            CBP (fragment): calmodulin-binding peptide derived from skeletal muscle myosin light chain kinase; binds calmodulin with nanomolar affinity in the presence of calcium
   1063..1184    -  polyA_signal   SV40 poly(A) signal: SV40 polyadenylation signal
   1207..1276    -  CDS            large T antigen (fragment): large T antigen from SV40 (simian virus 40)
   1299..1345    +  terminator     T7 terminator: transcription terminator for bacteriophage T7 RNA polymerase
   1375..1511    +  terminator     rrnG terminator: transcription terminator from the E. coli ribosomal RNA rrnG operon (Albrechtsen et al., 1991)
   1556..1627    +  misc_feature   3' β-globin insulator: insulator downstream of the human β-globin locus (Farrell et al., 2002)
   1853..2441    -  rep_origin     ori: high-copy-number ColE1/pMB1/pBR322/pUC origin of replication
   2613..2677    -  CDS            bla(M) (fragment): β-lactamase lacking the signal sequence; bla(M); allows cytosolic expression of β-lactamase
   2941..4150    +  promoter       UbC promoter: human ubiquitin C promoter
   4160..5181    +  CDS            HygR (fragment): hygromycin B phosphotransferase confers resistance to hygromycin
   5209..5257    +  polyA_signal   poly(A) signal: synthetic polyadenylation signal
   5523..6383    +  CDS            AmpR: β-lactamase; bla; confers resistance to ampicillin, carbenicillin, and related antibiotics
   6396..6532    +  terminator     rrnG terminator: transcription terminator from the E. coli ribosomal RNA rrnG operon (Albrechtsen et al., 1991)
   6677..6748    +  misc_feature   5' β-globin insulator: insulator upstream of the human β-globin locus (Farrell et al., 2002)
   6753..6799    -  terminator     T7 terminator: transcription terminator for bacteriophage T7 RNA polymerase
   6817..6865    -  polyA_signal   poly(A) signal: synthetic polyadenylation signal
   6946..7249    +  enhancer       CMV enhancer: human cytomegalovirus immediate early enhancer
   7322..7339    -  promoter       CMV promoter (fragment): human cytomegalovirus (CMV) immediate early promoter
   7402..7453    +  promoter       CMVd2 promoter: truncated human cytomegalovirus (CMV) immediate early promoter that yields moderately reduced expression relative to the full-length promoter
   7480..892     +  CDS            rep (fragment) (across the origin): R1AB_IBVK - Protein inferred from homology: Swiss-Prot protein existence level 3. NendoU is a Mn(2+)-dependent, uridylate-specific enzyme, which leaves 2'-3'-cyclic phosphates 5' to the cleaved bond. From Avian infectious bronchitis virus (strain KB8523) (IBV).
>Addgene plasmid #152142 | pGBW-m4133273 | depositor full sequence | sequence record 295154 | Full Sequence
CACCATGAGTCAAGCGTGGCAACCGGGTGTTGCTATGCCTAATCTTTACAAAATGCAAAGAATGCTATTA
GAAAAGTGTGACCTTCAAAATTATGGTGATAGTGCAACATTACCTAAAGGCATAATGATGAATGTCGCAA
AATATACTCAACTGTGTCAATATTTAAACACATTAACATTAGCTGTACCCTATAATATGAGAGTTATACA
TTTTGGTGCTGGTTCTGATAAAGGAGTTGCACCAGGTACAGCTGTTTTAAGACAGTGGTTGCCTACGGGT
ACGCTGCTTGTCGATTCAGATCTTAATGACTTTGTCTCTGATGCAGATTCAACTTTGATTGGTGATTGTG
CAACTGTACATACAGCTAATAAATGGGATCTCATTATTAGTGATATGTACGACCCTAAGACTAAAAATGT
TACAAAAGAAAATGACTCTAAAGAGGGTTTTTTCACTTACATTTGTGGGTTTATACAACAAAAGCTAGCT
CTTGGAGGTTCCGTGGCTATAAAGATAACAGAACATTCTTGGAATGCTGATCTTTATAAGCTCATGGGAC
ACTTCGCATGGTGGACAGCCTTTGTTACTAATGTGAATGCGTCATCATCTGAAGCATTTTTAATTGGATG
TAATTATCTTGGCAAACCACGCGAACAAATAGATGGTTATGTCATGCATGCAAATTACATATTTTGGAGG
AATACAAATCCAATTCAGTTGTCTTCCTATTCTTTATTTGACATGAGTAAATTTCCCCTTAAATTAAGGG
GTACTGCTGTTATGTCTTTAAAAGAAGGTCAAATCAATGATATGATTTTATCTCTTCTTAGTAAAGGTAG
ACTTATAATTAGAGAAAACAACAGAGTTGTTATTTCTAGTGATGTTCTTGTTAACGAAAACCTTTACTTT
CAGTCGAAGAGGCGATGGAAAAAGAATTTTATCGCGGTGAGTGCAGCCAACAGATTCAAAAAGATATCCT
CGTCTGGTGCCCTCTAAGGATCCGCAGGCCTCTGCTAGCTTGACTGACTGAGATACAGCGTACCTTCAGC
TCACAGACATGATAAGATACATTGATGAGTTTGGACAAACCACAACTAGAATGCAGTGAAAAAAATGCTT
TATTTGTGAAATTTGTGATGCTATTGCTTTATTTGTAACCATTATAAGCTGCAATAAACAAGTTAACAAC
AACAATTGCATTCATTTTATGTTTCAGGTTCAGGGGGAGGTGTGGGAGGTTTTTTAAAGCAAGTAAAACC
TCTACAAATGTGGTATTGGCCCATCTCTATCGGTATCGTAGCATAACCCCTTGGGGCCTCTAAACGGGTC
TTGAGGGGTTTTTTGTGCCCCTCGGGCCGGATTGCTATCTACCGGCATTGGCGCAGAAAAAAATGCCTGA
TGCGACGCTGCGCGTCTTATACTCCCACATATGCCAGATTCAGCAACGGATACGGCTTCCCCAACTTGCC
CACTTCCATACGTGTCCTCCTTACCAGAAATTTATCCTTAAGGTCGTCAGCTATCCTGCAGGCGATCTCT
CGATTTCGATCAAGACATTCCTTTAATGGTCTTTTCTGGACACCACTAGGGGTCAGAAGTAGTTCATCAA
ACTTTCTTCCCTCCCTAATCTCATTGGTTACCTTGGGCTATCGAAACTTAATTAACCAGTCAAGTCAGCT
ACTTGGCGAGATCGACTTGTCTGGGTTTCGACTACGCTCAGAATTGCGTCAGTCAAGTTCGATCTGGTCC
TTGCTATTGCACCCGTTCTCCGATTACGAGTTTCATTTAAATCATGTGAGCAAAAGGCCAGCAAAAGGCC
AGGAACCGTAAAAAGGCCGCGTTGCTGGCGTTTTTCCATAGGCTCCGCCCCCCTGACGAGCATCACAAAA
ATCGACGCTCAAGTCAGAGGTGGCGAAACCCGACAGGACTATAAAGATACCAGGCGTTTCCCCCTGGAAG
CTCCCTCGTGCGCTCTCCTGTTCCGACCCTGCCGCTTACCGGATACCTGTCCGCCTTTCTCCCTTCGGGA
AGCGTGGCGCTTTCTCATAGCTCACGCTGTAGGTATCTCAGTTCGGTGTAGGTCGTTCGCTCCAAGCTGG
GCTGTGTGCACGAACCCCCCGTTCAGCCCGACCGCTGCGCCTTATCCGGTAACTATCGTCTTGAGTCCAA
CCCGGTAAGACACGACTTATCGCCACTGGCAGCAGCCACTGGTAACAGGATTAGCAGAGCGAGGTATGTA
GGCGGTGCTACAGAGTTCTTGAAGTGGTGGCCTAACTACGGCTACACTAGAAGAACAGTATTTGGTATCT
GCGCTCTGCTGAAGCCAGTTACCTTCGGAAAAAGAGTTGGTAGCTCTTGATCCGGCAAACAAACCACCGC
TGGTAGCGGTGGTTTTTTTGTTTGCAAGCAGCAGATTACGCGCAGAAAAAAAGGATCTCAAGAAGATCCT
TTGATCTTTTCTACGGGGTCTGACGCTCAGTGGAACGAAAACTCACGTTAAGGGATTTTGGTCATGAGAT
TATCAAAAAGGATCTTCACCTAGATCCTTTTAAATTAAAAATGAAGTTTTAAATCAATCTAAAGTATATA
TGAGTAAACTTGGTCTGACAGTTACCAATGCTTAATCAGTGAGGCACCTATCTCAGCGATCTGTCTATTT
CGTTCATCCATAGTTGCATTTAAATTTCCGAACTCTCCAAGGCCCTCGTCGGAAAATCTTCAAACCTTTC
GTCCGATCCATCTTGCAGGCTACCTCTCGAACGAACTATCGCAAGTCTCTTGGCCGGCCTTGCGCCTTGG
CTATTGCTTGGCAGCGCCTATCGCCAGGTATTACTCCAATCCCGAATATCCGAGATCGGGATCACCCGAG
AGAAGTTCAACCTACATCCTCAATCCCGATCTATCCGAGATCCGAGGAATATCGAAATCGGGGCGCGCCT
GGCCTCCGCGCCGGGTTTTGGCGCCTCCCGCGGGCGCCCCCCTCGTCACGGCGAGCGCTGCCACGTCAGA
CGAAGGGCGCAGGAGCGTCCTGATCCTTCCGCCCGGACGCTCAGGACAGCGGCCCGCTGCTCATAAGACT
CGGCCTTAGAACCCCAGTATCAGCAGAAGGACATTTTAGGACGGGACTTGGGTGACTCTAGGGCACTGGT
TTTCTTTCCAGAGAGCGGAACAGGCGAGGAAAAGTAGTCCCTTCTCGGCGATTCTGCGGAGGGATCTCCG
TGGGGCGGTGAACGCCGATGATTATATAAGGACGCGCCGGGTGTGGCACAGCTAGTTCCGTCGCAGCCGG
GATTTGGGTCGCGGTTCTTGTTTGTGGATCGCTGTGATCGTCACTTGGTGAGTAGCGGGCTGCTGGGCTG
GCCGGGGCTTTCGTGGCCGCCGGGCCGCTCGGTGGGACGGAAGCGTGTGGAGAGACCGCCAAGGGCTGTA
GTCTGGGTCCGCGAGCAAGGTTGCCCTGAACTGGGGGTTGGGGGGAGCGCAGCAAAATGGCGGCTGTTCC
CGAGTCTTGAATGGAAGACGCTTGTGAGGCGGGCTGTGAGGTCGTTGAAACAAGGTGGGGGGCATGGTGG
GCGGCAAGAACCCAAGGTCTTGAGCCCTTCGCTAATGCGGGAAAGCTCTTATTCGGGTGAGATGGGCTGG
GCACCATCTGGGGACCCTGACGTGAAGTTTGTCACTGACTGGAGAACTCGGTTTGTCGTCTGTTGCGGGG
GCGGCAGTTATGGCGGTGCCGTTGGGCAGTGCACCCGTACCTTTGGGAGCGCGCGCCCTCGTCGTGTCGT
GACGTCACCCGTTCTGTTGGCTTATAATGCAGGGTGGGGCCACCTGCCGGTAGGTGTGCGGTAGGCTTTT
CTCCGTCGCAGGACGCAGGGTTCGGGCCTAGGGTAGGCTCTCCTGAATCGACAGGCGCCGGACCTCTGGT
GAGGGGAGGGATAAGTGAGGCGTCAGTTTCTTTGGTCGGTTTTATGTACCTATCTTCTTAAGTAGCTGAA
GCTCCGGTTTTGAACTATGCGCTCGGGGTTGGCGAGTGTGTTTTGTGAAGTTTTTTAGGCACCTTTTGAA
ATGTAATCATTTGGGTCAATATGTAATTTTCAGTGTTAGACTTGTAAATTGTCCGCTAAATTCTGGCCGT
TTTTGGCTTTTTTGTTAGACAACATGGGTAAAAAGCCTGAACTCACCGCGACGTCTGTCGAGAAGTTTCT
GATCGAAAAGTTCGACAGCGTCTCCGACCTGATGCAGCTCTCGGAGGGCGAAGAATCTCGTGCTTTCAGC
TTCGATGTAGGAGGGCGTGGATATGTCCTGCGGGTAAATAGCTGCGCCGATGGTTTCTACAAAGATCGTT
ATGTTTATCGGCACTTTGCATCCGCCGCGCTCCCGATTCCGGAAGTGCTTGACATTGGGGAGTTCAGCGA
GAGCCTGACCTATTGCATCTCCCGCCGTGCACAGGGTGTCACGTTGCAAGACCTGCCTGAAACCGAACTG
CCCGCTGTTCTGCAGCCGGTCGCGGAGGCAATGGATGCCATCGCTGCCGCCGATCTTAGCCAGACGAGCG
GGTTCGGCCCATTCGGACCGCAAGGAATCGGTCAATACACTACATGGCGTGATTTCATATGCGCGATTGC
TGATCCCCATGTGTATCACTGGCAAACTGTGATGGACGACACCGTCAGTGCGTCCGTCGCGCAGGCTCTC
GATGAGCTGATGCTTTGGGCCGAGGACTGCCCCGAAGTCCGGCACCTCGTGCACGCGGATTTCGGCTCCA
ACAATGTCCTGACGGACAATGGCCGCATAACAGCGGTCATTGACTGGAGCGAGGCGATGTTCGGGGATTC
CCAATACGAGGTCGCCAACATCTTCTTCTGGAGGCCGTGGTTGGCTTGTATGGAGCAGCAGACGCGCTAC
TTCGAGCGGAGGCATCCGGAGCTTGCAGGATCGCCCCGGCTCCGGGCGTATATGCTCCGCATTGGTCTTG
ACCAACTCTATCAGAGCTTGGTTGACGGCAATTTCGATGATGCAGCTTGGGCGCAGGGTCGATGCGACGC
AATCGTCCGATCCGGAGCCGGGACTGTCGGGCGTACACAAATCGCCCGCAGAAGCGCCGCCGTCTGGACC
GATGGCTGTGTAGAAGTACTCGCCGATAGTGGAAACCGACGCCCCAGCACTCGTCCGAGGGCAAAGGAAT
AAGCTAGTATGTAAGCCTAGTCTTAGATAATAAAATCGCTATCCATCGAAGATGGATGTGTGTTGGTTTT
TTGTGTGTGTAACGCTAGGCGCGCCTGGTGTACCGAGAACGATCCTCTCAGTGCGAGTCTCGACGATCCA
TATCGTTGCTTGGCAGTCAGCCAGTCGGAATCCAGCTTGGGACCCAGGAAGTCCAATCGTCAGATATTGT
ACTCAAGCCTGGTCACGGCAGCGTACCGATCTGTTTAAACCTAGATATTGATAGTCTGATCGGTCAACGT
ATAATCGAGTCCTAGCTTTTGCAAACATCTATCAAGAGACAGGATCAGCAGGAGGCTTTCGCATGAGTAT
TCAACATTTCCGTGTCGCCCTTATTCCCTTTTTTGCGGCATTTTGCCTTCCTGTTTTTGCTCACCCAGAA
ACGCTGGTGAAAGTAAAAGATGCTGAAGATCAGTTGGGTGCGCGAGTGGGTTACATCGAACTGGATCTCA
ACAGCGGTAAGATCCTTGAGAGTTTTCGCCCCGAAGAACGCTTTCCAATGATGAGCACTTTTAAAGTTCT
GCTATGTGGCGCGGTATTATCCCGTATTGACGCCGGGCAAGAGCAACTCGGTCGCCGCATACACTATTCT
CAGAATGACTTGGTTGAGTATTCACCAGTCACAGAAAAGCATCTTACGGATGGCATGACAGTAAGAGAAT
TATGCAGTGCTGCCATAACCATGAGTGATAACACTGCGGCCAACTTACTTCTGACAACGATTGGAGGACC
GAAGGAGCTAACCGCTTTTTTGCACAACATGGGGGATCATGTAACTCGCCTTGATCGTTGGGAACCGGAG
CTGAATGAAGCCATACCAAACGACGAGCGTGACACCACGATGCCTGTAGCAATGGCAACAACCTTGCGTA
AACTATTAACTGGCGAACTACTTACTCTAGCTTCCCGGCAACAGTTGATAGACTGGATGGAGGCGGATAA
AGTTGCAGGACCACTTCTGCGCTCGGCCCTTCCGGCTGGCTGGTTTATTGCTGATAAATCTGGAGCCGGT
GAGCGTGGGTCTCGCGGTATCATTGCAGCACTGGGGCCAGATGGTAAGCCCTCCCGTATCGTAGTTATCT
ACACGACGGGGAGTCAGGCAACTATGGATGAACGAAATAGACAGATCGCTGAGATAGGTGCCTCACTGAT
TAAGCATTGGTAACCGATTCTAGGTGCATTGGCGCAGAAAAAAATGCCTGATGCGACGCTGCGCGTCTTA
TACTCCCACATATGCCAGATTCAGCAACGGATACGGCTTCCCCAACTTGCCCACTTCCATACGTGTCCTC
CTTACCAGAAATTTATCCTTAAGATCGTTTAAACTCGACTCTGGCTCTATCGAATCTCCGTCGTTTCGAG
CTTACGCGAACAGCCGTGGCGCTCATTTGCTCGTCGGGCATCGAATCTCGTCAGCTATCGTCAGCTTACC
TTTTTGGCAGCGATCGCGGCTCCCGACATCTTGGACCATTAGCTCCACAGGTATCTTCTTCCCTCTAGTG
GTCATAACAGCAGCTTCAGCTACCTCTCAATTCAAAAAACCCCTCAAGACCCGTTTAGAGGCCCCAAGGG
GTTATGCTATCAATCGTTGCGTTACACACACAAAAAACCAACACACATCCATCTTCGATGGATAGCGATT
TTATTATCTAACTGCTGATCGAGTGTAGCCAGATCTAGTAATCAATTACGGGGTCATTAGTTCATAGCCC
ATATATGGAGTTCCGCGTTACATAACTTACGGTAAATGGCCCGCCTGGCTGACCGCCCAACGACCCCCGC
CCATTGACGTCAATAATGACGTATGTTCCCATAGTAACGCCAATAGGGACTTTCCATTGACGTCAATGGG
TGGAGTATTTACGGTAAACTGCCCACTTGGCAGTACATCAAGTGTATCATATGCCAAGTACGCCCCCTAT
TGACGTCAATGACGGTAAATGGCCCGCCTGGCATTATGCCCAGTACATGACCTTATGGGACTTTCCTACT
TGGCAGTACATCTACGTATTAGTCATCGCTATTACCATGCTGATGCGGTTTTGGCAGTACATCAATGGGC
GTGGATAGCGGTTTGACTCACGGGGATTTCCAAGTCTCCACCCCATTGACGTCAATGGGAGTTTGTTTTG
GCACCAAAATCAACGGGACTTTCCAAAATGTCGTAACAACTCCGCCCCATTGACGCAAATGGGCGGTAGG
CGTGTACGGTGGGAGGTCTATATAAGCAGAGCTGGTTTAGTGAACCGTCAGATCAGATCTTTGTCGATCC
TACCATCCACTCGACACACCCGCCAGCGGCCGC
